Addgene plasmid #23102: pGSTag BimEL (T112D)
Depositing lab: Roger Davis. Depositing organization: University of Massachusetts, Worcester. Publication: Multisite phosphorylation regulates Bim stability and apoptotic activity. Hubner A, Barrett T, Flavell RA, Davis RJ. Mol Cell. 2008 May 23. 30(4):415-25. 10.1016/j.molcel.2008.03.025 PubMed 18498746.
Backbone
  Vector backbone: pGSTag
  Backbone size w/o insert (bp): 5057
  Vector type: Bacterial Expression
Growth in bacteria
  Bacterial resistance: Ampicillin, 100 μg/mL
  Growth temperature: 37°C
  Growth strain: DH5alpha
  Copy number: High Copy
Gene/Insert
  Gene/Insert name: Bim EL (TD) (alt name: Bim)
  Species: M. musculus (mouse)
  Insert size (bp): 590
  Mutation: Changed Threonine 112 to Aspartate
  Entrez Gene: Bcl2l11 (a.k.a. 1500006F24Rik, Bim, Bod, bcl2-L-11)
  Tag / fusion protein: Gst (N terminal on backbone)
  Cloning method: Restriction Enzyme; 5′ cloning site Bam HI (not destroyed); 3′ cloning site EcoRI (not destroyed)
  Sequencing primers: 5′ pGex 5'; 3′ pGex 3'
Terms and licenses: Academic/Nonprofit Terms; Industry Terms: Not Available to Industry
How to cite: pGSTag BimEL (T112D) was a gift from Roger Davis (Addgene plasmid # 23102 ; http://n2t.net/addgene:23102 ; RRID:Addgene_23102)
