[The description below was written by a language model from this plasmid's Addgene catalogue record.]
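Description:
pGSTag BimEL (T112D) is a bacterial expression plasmid built on the pGSTag backbone (about 5.1 kb without insert), a vector that supplies an N-terminal glutathione S-transferase (GST) tag. It is maintained as a high-copy plasmid in E. coli under ampicillin selection. The record does not state the promoter or the origin of replication, and no feature table is provided. The use of pGEX-type sequencing primers suggests a pGEX-like layout around the cloning site, but this is only an inference.

The insert is an approximately 590 bp coding sequence for the extra-long isoform of mouse Bim (BimEL, gene Bcl2l11), a pro-apoptotic BH3-only member of the Bcl-2 family. It was cloned between BamHI and EcoRI sites, both of which are retained, so that it is expressed fused to the backbone GST. The insert carries a substitution of threonine 112 to aspartate. Replacing a phosphorylatable residue with an acidic one is a common way of mimicking constitutive phosphorylation at that site, although the record itself only lists the amino-acid change.

The construct comes from a study of how multisite phosphorylation controls Bim stability and apoptotic activity. In that context, its likely use is producing recombinant GST-BimEL mutant protein in bacteria, which can be purified on glutathione resin for in vitro work such as kinase or binding assays alongside wild-type or other phosphosite variants. The record does not specify particular applications.
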