>Addgene plasmid #23102 | pGSTag BimEL (T112D) | depositor partial sequence | sequence record 10549 | Author sequence
AACGTCGCGAAATTCTGAGCCGTCGTCCGAGTTACCGTAAAGGATCAATGGCAAGCAACCTTCTGATGTA
AGTTCTGAGTGTGACAGAGAAGGTGGACAATTGCAGCCTGCTGAGAGGCCTCCCCAGCTCAGGCCTGGGG
CCCCTACCTCCCTACAGACAGAACCGCAAGGTAATCCCGACGGCGAAGGGGACCGCTGCCCCCACGGCAG
CCCTCAGGGCCCGCTGGCCCCACCGGCCAGCCCTGGCCCTTTTGCTACCAGATCCCCACTTTTCATCTTT
GTGAGAAGATCTTCTCTGCTGTCCCGGTCCTCCAGTGGGTATTTCTCTTTTGACACAGACAGGAGCCCGG
CACCCATGAGTTGTGACAAGTCAACACAGGATCCAAGTCCTCCTTGCCAGGCCTTCAACCACTATCTCAG
TGCAATGGCTTCCATAAGACAGTCTCAAGAGGAACCTGAAGATCTGCGCCCGGAGATACGGATTGCACAG
GAGCTACGGCGGATCGGAGACGAGTTCAACGAAACTTACACAAGGAGGGTGTTTGCAAATGATTACCGCG
AGGCTGAAGACCACCCTCAAATGGTTATCTTACAACTGTTACGCTTTATCTTCCGTCTGGTATGGAGAAG
GCATTGAGAATTCTAGACTCCATG
