>Addgene plasmid #23102 | pGSTag BimEL (T112D) | addgene partial sequence | sequence record 29159 | 23102 with pGEX-5
CGGATCTGGTTCCGCGTGGATCTGCAGAACGTCGCGAAATTCTGAGCCGTCGTCCGAGTTACCGTAAAGG
ATCAATGGCAAGCAACCTTCTGATGTAAGTTCTGAGTGTGACAGAGAAGGTGGACAATTGCAGCCTGCTG
AGAGGCCTCCCCAGCTCAGGCCTGGGGCCCCTACCTCCCTACAGACAGAACCGCAAGGTAATCCCGACGG
CGAAGGGGACCGCTGCCCCCACGGCAGCCCTCAGGGCCCGCTGGCCCCACCGGCCAGCCCTGGCCCTTTT
GCTACCAGATCCCCACTTTTCATCTTTGTGAGAAGATCTTCTCTGCTGTCCCGGTCCTCCAGTGGGTATT
TCTCTTTTGACACAGACAGGAGCCCGGCACCCATGAGTTGTGACAAGTCAACACAGGATCCAAGTCCTCC
TTGCCAGGCCTTCAACCACTATCTCAGTGCAATGGCTTCCATAAGACAGTCTCAAGAGGAACCTGAAGAT
CTGCGCCCGGAGATACGGATTGCACAGGAGCTACGGCGGATCGGAGACGAGTTCAACGAAACTTACACAA
GGAGGGTGTTTGCAAATGATTACCGCGAGGCTGAAGACCACCCTCAAATGGTTATCTTACAACTGTTACG
CTTTATCTTCCGTCTGGTATGGAGAAGGCATTGAGAATTCTAGACTCCATGGGTCGACTCGAGCTCAAGC
TTAATTCATCGTGACTGACTGACGATCTGCCTCGCGCGTTTCGGTGATGACGGTGAAAACCTNTGACACA
TGCAGCTCCCGGAGANGGTC
